Addgene plasmid #31498: GST-RB (829-928)
Depositing lab: Julien Sage. Depositing organization: Stanford University. Publication: Methylation of the retinoblastoma tumor suppressor by SMYD2. Saddic LA, West LE, Aslanian A, Yates JR, Rubin SM, Gozani O, Sage J. J Biol Chem. 2010 Nov 26. 285(48):37733-40. 10.1074/jbc.M110.137612 PubMed 20870719.
Backbone
  Vector backbone: pGEX
  Backbone manufacturer: Amersham
  Backbone size w/o insert (bp): 5000
  Vector type: Bacterial Expression
Growth in bacteria
  Bacterial resistance: Ampicillin, 100 μg/mL
  Growth temperature: 37°C
  Growth strain: DH5alpha
  Copy number: High Copy
Gene/Insert
  Gene/Insert name: RB
  Species: H. sapiens (human)
  Insert size (bp): 297
  Mutation: Contains amino acids 829-928
  Entrez Gene: RB1 (a.k.a. OSRC, PPP1R130, RB, p105-Rb, p110-RB1, pRb, pp110)
  Tag / fusion protein: GST (N terminal on backbone)
  Cloning method: Restriction Enzyme; 5′ cloning site BamHI (not destroyed); 3′ cloning site SalI (not destroyed)
  Sequencing primers: 5′ pGEX5'
Terms and licenses: Academic/Nonprofit Terms; Industry Terms: Not Available to Industry
How to cite: GST-RB (829-928) was a gift from Julien Sage (Addgene plasmid # 31498 ; http://n2t.net/addgene:31498 ; RRID:Addgene_31498)
