[The description below was written by a language model from this plasmid's Addgene catalogue record.]
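Description:
GST-RB (829-928) is a bacterial expression plasmid built on a pGEX backbone (roughly 5 kb before the insert) and designed to produce a fragment of the human retinoblastoma tumor suppressor protein as a glutathione S-transferase fusion in E. coli. It is maintained as a high-copy plasmid under ampicillin selection. The record does not list the promoter or origin of replication. pGEX-series vectors generally drive expression from an IPTG-inducible tac promoter with a lacI repressor gene on the plasmid, but the specific pGEX variant is not stated here.

The insert is a 297 bp segment of human RB1 encoding amino acids 829-928, which corresponds to the extreme C-terminal portion of the protein. It was cloned between BamHI and SalI sites, both of which remain intact, so the fragment can be excised or exchanged. The GST moiety is supplied by the backbone and sits at the N terminus of the RB fragment, allowing the fusion protein to be captured on glutathione resin for affinity purification or pull-down experiments.

The associated publication concerns methylation of RB by the lysine methyltransferase SMYD2. This suggests the construct was used as a source of recombinant RB C-terminal substrate, for example to map or test modification within this region in vitro, though the record does not spell out the specific assays. More generally, it is suited to producing a defined RB C-terminal fragment for biochemical studies of post-translational modification or protein-protein interaction.
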