>Addgene plasmid #31498 | GST-RB (829-928) | addgene partial sequence | sequence record 36352 | pGEX-5 5'-GGGCTGGCAAGCCACGTTTGGTG-3'
ATGGACTGGTTCGCGTGGATCCTCAAGAATCTTAGTATCAATTGGTGAATCATTCGGGACTTCTGAGAAG
TTCCAGAAAATAAATCAGATGGTATGTAACAGCGACCGTGTGCTCAAAAGAAGTGCTGAAGGAAGCAACC
CTCCTAAACCACTGAAAAAACTACGCTTTGATATTGAAGGATCAGATGAAGCAGATGGAAGTAAACATCT
CCCAGGAGAGTCCAAATTTCAGCAGAAACTGGCAGAAATGACTTCTACTCGAACACGAATGCAAAAGCAG
AAAATGAATGATAGCATGGATACCTCAAACAAGGAAGAGAAATGAGGTCGAGCGGCCGCATCGTGACTGA
CTGACGATCTGCCTCGCGCGTTTCGGTGATGACGGTGAAAACCTCTGACACATGCAGCTCCCGGAGACGG
TCACAGCTTGTCTGTAAGCGGATGCCGGGAGCAGACAAGCCCGTCAGGGCGCGTCAGCGGGTGTTGGCGG
GTGTCGGGGCGCAGCCATGACCCAGTCACGTAGCGATAGCGGAGTGTATAATTCTTGAAGACGAAAGGGC
CTCGTGATACGCCTATTTTTATAGGTTAATGTCATGATAATAATGGTTTCTTAGACGTCAGGTGGCACTT
TTCGGGGAAATGTGCGCGGAACCCCTATTTGTTTATTTTTCTAAATACATTCAAATATGTATCCGCTCAT
GAGACAATAACCCTGATAAATGCTTCAATAATATTGAAAAAGGAAGAGTATGAGTATTCAACATTTCCGT
GTCGCCCTTATTCCCTTTTTTGCGGCATTTTGCCTTCCTGTTTTTGCTCACCCAGAAACGCTGGTGAAAG
TAAAAGATGCTGAAGATCAGTTGGGTGCACGAGTGGGTTACATCGAACTGGATCTCAACAGCGGTAAGAT
CCTNGANTCCCNNNCCCAAAAAANTTTCCC
